>Addgene plasmid #176839 | lenti-sgRNA(MS2)_zeo_hCYP3A4_enhancer_guide1 | addgene full sequence | sequence record 346757 | Addgene NGS Result
AATTAATTCTGTGGAATGTGTGTCAGTTAGGGTGTGGAAAGTCCCCAGGCTCCCCAGCAGGCAGAAGTAT
GCAAAGCATGCATCTCAATTAGTCAGCAACCAGGTGTGGAAAGTCCCCAGGCTCCCCAGCAGGCAGAAGT
ATGCAAAGCATGCATCTCAATTAGTCAGCAACCATAGTCCCGCCCCTAACTCCGCCCATCCCGCCCCTAA
CTCCGCCCAGTTCCGCCCATTCTCCGCCCCATGGCTGACTAATTTTTTTTATTTATGCAGAGGCCGAGGC
CGCCTCTGCCTCTGAGCTATTCCAGAAGTAGTGAGGAGGCTTTTTTGGAGGCCTAGGCTTTTGCAAAAAG
CTCCCGGGAGCTTGTATATCCATTTTCGGATCTGATCAGCACGTGTTGACAATTAATCATCGGCATAGTA
TATCGGCATAGTATAATACGACAAGGTGAGGAACTAAACCATGGCCAAGTTGACCAGTGCCGTTCCGGTG
CTCACCGCGCGCGACGTCGCCGGAGCGGTCGAGTTCTGGACCGACCGGCTCGGGTTCTCCCGGGACTTCG
TGGAGGACGACTTCGCCGGTGTGGTCCGGGACGACGTGACCCTGTTCATCAGCGCGGTCCAGGACCAGGT
GGTGCCGGACAACACCCTGGCCTGGGTGTGGGTGCGCGGCCTGGACGAGCTGTACGCCGAGTGGTCGGAG
GTCGTGTCCACGAACTTCCGGGACGCCTCCGGGCCGGCCATGACCGAGATCGGCGAGCAGCCGTGGGGGC
GGGAGTTCGCCCTGCGCGACCCGGCCGGCAACTGCGTGCACTTCGTGGCCGAGGAGCAGGACTGACACGT
GCTACGAGATTTCGATTCCACCGCCGCCTTCTATGAAAGGTTGGGCTTCGGAATCGTTTTCCGGGACGCC
GGCTGGATGATCCTCCAGCGCGGGGATCTCATGCTGGAGTTCTTCGCCCACCCCAACTTGTTTATTGCAG
CTTATAATGGTTACAAATAAAGCAATAGCATCACAAATTTCACAAATAAAGCATTTTTTTCACTGCATTC
TAGTTGTGGTTTGTCCAAACTCATCAATGTATCTTATCATGTCTGTATACCGTCGACCTCTAGCTAGAGC
TTGGCGTAATCATGGTCATAGCTGTTTCCTGTGTGAAATTGTTATCCGCTCACAATTCCACACAACATAC
GAGCCGGAAGCATAAAGTGTAAAGCCTGGGGTGCCTAATGAGTGAGCTAACTCACATTAATTGCGTTGCG
CTCACTGCCCGCTTTCCAGTCGGGAAACCTGTCGTGCCAGCTGCATTAATGAATCGGCCAACGCGCGGGG
AGAGGCGGTTTGCGTATTGGGCGCTCTTCCGCTTCCTCGCTCACTGACTCGCTGCGCTCGGTCGTTCGGC
TGCGGCGAGCGGTATCAGCTCACTCAAAGGCGGTAATACGGTTATCCACAGAATCAGGGGATAACGCAGG
AAAGAACATGTGAGCAAAAGGCCAGCAAAAGGCCAGGAACCGTAAAAAGGCCGCGTTGCTGGCGTTTTTC
CATAGGCTCCGCCCCCCTGACGAGCATCACAAAAATCGACGCTCAAGTCAGAGGTGGCGAAACCCGACAG
GACTATAAAGATACCAGGCGTTTCCCCCTGGAAGCTCCCTCGTGCGCTCTCCTGTTCCGACCCTGCCGCT
TACCGGATACCTGTCCGCCTTTCTCCCTTCGGGAAGCGTGGCGCTTTCTCATAGCTCACGCTGTAGGTAT
CTCAGTTCGGTGTAGGTCGTTCGCTCCAAGCTGGGCTGTGTGCACGAACCCCCCGTTCAGCCCGACCGCT
GCGCCTTATCCGGTAACTATCGTCTTGAGTCCAACCCGGTAAGACACGACTTATCGCCACTGGCAGCAGC
CACTGGTAACAGGATTAGCAGAGCGAGGTATGTAGGCGGTGCTACAGAGTTCTTGAAGTGGTGGCCTAAC
TACGGCTACACTAGAAGAACAGTATTTGGTATCTGCGCTCTGCTGAAGCCAGTTACCTTCGGAAAAAGAG
TTGGTAGCTCTTGATCCGGCAAACAAACCACCGCTGGTAGCGGTGGTTTTTTTGTTTGCAAGCAGCAGAT
TACGCGCAGAAAAAAAGGATCTCAAGAAGATCCTTTGATCTTTTCTACGGGGTCTGACGCTCAGTGGAAC
GAAAACTCACGTTAAGGGATTTTGGTCATGAGATTATCAAAAAGGATCTTCACCTAGATCCTTTTAAATT
AAAAATGAAGTTTTAAATCAATCTAAAGTATATATGAGTAAACTTGGTCTGACAGTTACCAATGCTTAAT
CAGTGAGGCACCTATCTCAGCGATCTGTCTATTTCGTTCATCCATAGTTGCCTGACTCCCCGTCGTGTAG
ATAACTACGATACGGGAGGGCTTACCATCTGGCCCCAGTGCTGCAATGATACCGCGAGACCCACGCTCAC
CGGCTCCAGATTTATCAGCAATAAACCAGCCAGCCGGAAGGGCCGAGCGCAGAAGTGGTCCTGCAACTTT
ATCCGCCTCCATCCAGTCTATTAATTGTTGCCGGGAAGCTAGAGTAAGTAGTTCGCCAGTTAATAGTTTG
CGCAACGTTGTTGCCATTGCTACAGGCATCGTGGTGTCACGCTCGTCGTTTGGTATGGCTTCATTCAGCT
CCGGTTCCCAACGATCAAGGCGAGTTACATGATCCCCCATGTTGTGCAAAAAAGCGGTTAGCTCCTTCGG
TCCTCCGATCGTTGTCAGAAGTAAGTTGGCCGCAGTGTTATCACTCATGGTTATGGCAGCACTGCATAAT
TCTCTTACTGTCATGCCATCCGTAAGATGCTTTTCTGTGACTGGTGAGTACTCAACCAAGTCATTCTGAG
AATAGTGTATGCGGCGACCGAGTTGCTCTTGCCCGGCGTCAATACGGGATAATACCGCGCCACATAGCAG
AACTTTAAAAGTGCTCATCATTGGAAAACGTTCTTCGGGGCGAAAACTCTCAAGGATCTTACCGCTGTTG
AGATCCAGTTCGATGTAACCCACTCGTGCACCCAACTGATCTTCAGCATCTTTTACTTTCACCAGCGTTT
CTGGGTGAGCAAAAACAGGAAGGCAAAATGCCGCAAAAAAGGGAATAAGGGCGACACGGAAATGTTGAAT
ACTCATACTCTTCCTTTTTCAATATTATTGAAGCATTTATCAGGGTTATTGTCTCATGAGCGGATACATA
TTTGAATGTATTTAGAAAAATAAACAAATAGGGGTTCCGCGCACATTTCCCCGAAAAGTGCCACCTGACG
TCGACGGATCGGGAGATCTCCCGATCCCCTATGGTGCACTCTCAGTACAATCTGCTCTGATGCCGCATAG
TTAAGCCAGTATCTGCTCCCTGCTTGTGTGTTGGAGGTCGCTGAGTAGTGCGCGAGCAAAATTTAAGCTA
CAACAAGGCAAGGCTTGACCGACAATTGCATGAAGAATCTGCTTAGGGTTAGGCGTTTTGCGCTGCTTCG
CGATGTACGGGCCAGATATACGCGTTGACATTGATTATTGACTAGTTATTAATAGTAATCAATTACGGGG
TCATTAGTTCATAGCCCATATATGGAGTTCCGCGTTACATAACTTACGGTAAATGGCCCGCCTGGCTGAC
CGCCCAACGACCCCCGCCCATTGACGTCAATAATGACGTATGTTCCCATAGTAACGCCAATAGGGACTTT
CCATTGACGTCAATGGGTGGAGTATTTACGGTAAACTGCCCACTTGGCAGTACATCAAGTGTATCATATG
CCAAGTACGCCCCCTATTGACGTCAATGACGGTAAATGGCCCGCCTGGCATTATGCCCAGTACATGACCT
TATGGGACTTTCCTACTTGGCAGTACATCTACGTATTAGTCATCGCTATTACCATGGTGATGCGGTTTTG
GCAGTACATCAATGGGCGTGGATAGCGGTTTGACTCACGGGGATTTCCAAGTCTCCACCCCATTGACGTC
AATGGGAGTTTGTTTTGGCACCAAAATCAACGGGACTTTCCAAAATGTCGTAACAACTCCGCCCCATTGA
CGCAAATGGGCGGTAGGCGTGTACGGTGGGAGGTCTATATAAGCAGCGCGTTTTGCCTGTACTGGGTCTC
TCTGGTTAGACCAGATCTGAGCCTGGGAGCTCTCTGGCTAACTAGGGAACCCACTGCTTAAGCCTCAATA
AAGCTTGCCTTGAGTGCTTCAAGTAGTGTGTGCCCGTCTGTTGTGTGACTCTGGTAACTAGAGATCCCTC
AGACCCTTTTAGTCAGTGTGGAAAATCTCTAGCAGTGGCGCCCGAACAGGGACTTGAAAGCGAAAGGGAA
ACCAGAGGAGCTCTCTCGACGCAGGACTCGGCTTGCTGAAGCGCGCACGGCAAGAGGCGAGGGGCGGCGA
CTGGTGAGTACGCCAAAAATTTTGACTAGCGGAGGCTAGAAGGAGAGAGATGGGTGCGAGAGCGTCAGTA
TTAAGCGGGGGAGAATTAGATCGCGATGGGAAAAAATTCGGTTAAGGCCAGGGGGAAAGAAAAAATATAA
ATTAAAACATATAGTATGGGCAAGCAGGGAGCTAGAACGATTCGCAGTTAATCCTGGCCTGTTAGAAACA
TCAGAAGGCTGTAGACAAATACTGGGACAGCTACAACCATCCCTTCAGACAGGATCAGAAGAACTTAGAT
CATTATATAATACAGTAGCAACCCTCTATTGTGTGCATCAAAGGATAGAGATAAAAGACACCAAGGAAGC
TTTAGACAAGATAGAGGAAGAGCAAAACAAAAGTAAGACCACCGCACAGCAAGCGGCCGCTGATCTTCAG
ACCTGGAGGAGGAGATATGAGGGACAATTGGAGAAGTGAATTATATAAATATAAAGTAGTAAAAATTGAA
CCATTAGGAGTAGCACCCACCAAGGCAAAGAGAAGAGTGGTGCAGAGAGAAAAAAGAGCAGTGGGAATAG
GAGCTTTGTTCCTTGGGTTCTTGGGAGCAGCAGGAAGCACTATGGGCGCAGCGTCAATGACGCTGACGGT
ACAGGCCAGACAATTATTGTCTGGTATAGTGCAGCAGCAGAACAATTTGCTGAGGGCTATTGAGGCGCAA
CAGCATCTGTTGCAACTCACAGTCTGGGGCATCAAGCAGCTCCAGGCAAGAATCCTGGCTGTGGAAAGAT
ACCTAAAGGATCAACAGCTCCTGGGGATTTGGGGTTGCTCTGGAAAACTCATTTGCACCACTGCTGTGCC
TTGGAATGCTAGTTGGAGTAATAAATCTCTGGAACAGATTTGGAATCACACGACCTGGATGGAGTGGGAC
AGAGAAATTAACAATTACACAAGCTTAATACACTCCTTAATTGAAGAATCGCAAAACCAGCAAGAAAAGA
ATGAACAAGAATTATTGGAATTAGATAAATGGGCAAGTTTGTGGAATTGGTTTAACATAACAAATTGGCT
GTGGTATATAAAATTATTCATAATGATAGTAGGAGGCTTGGTAGGTTTAAGAATAGTTTTTGCTGTACTT
TCTATAGTGAATAGAGTTAGGCAGGGATATTCACCATTATCGTTTCAGACCCACCTCCCAACCCCGAGGG
GACCCGACAGGCCCGAAGGAATAGAAGAAGAAGGTGGAGAGAGAGACAGAGACAGATCCATTCGATTAGT
GAACGGATCGGCACTGCGTGCGCCAATTCTGCAGACAAATGGCAGTATTCATCCACAATTTTAAAAGAAA
AGGGGGGATTGGGGGGTACAGTGCAGGGGAAAGAATAGTAGACATAATAGCAACAGACATACAAACTAAA
GAATTACAAAAACAAATTACAAAAATTCAAAATTTTCGGGTTTATTACAGGGACAGCAGAGATCCAGTTT
GGTTAATTAGCTAGCGAGGGCCTATTTCCCATGATTCCTTCATATTTGCATATACGATACAAGGCTGTTA
GAGAGATAATTGGAATTAATTTGACTGTAAACACAAAGATATTAGTACAAAATACGTGACGTAGAAAGTA
ATAATTTCTTGGGTAGTTTGCAGTTTTAAAATTATGTTTTAAAATGGACTATCATATGCTTACCGTAACT
TGAAAGTATTTCGATTTCTTGGCTTTATATATCTTGTGGAAAGGACGAAACACCGGATTCACCTGGGGTC
AACACGTTTTAGAGCTAGGCCAACATGAGGATCACCCATGTCTGCAGGGCCTAGCAAGTTAAAATAAGGC
TAGTCCGTTATCAACTTGGCCAACATGAGGATCACCCATGTCTGCAGGGCCAAGTGGCACCGAGTCGGTG
CTTTTTTTGGATCCTGCAAAGATGGATAAAGTTTTAAACAGAGAGGAATCTTTGCAGCTAATGGACCTTC
TAGGTCTTGAAAGGAGTGGGAATTGGCTCCGGTGCCCGTCAGTGGGCAGAGCGCACATCGCCCACAGTCC
CCGAGAAGTTGGGGGGAGGGGTCGGCAATTGAACCGGTGCCTAGAGAAGGTGGCGCGGGGTAAACTGGGA
AAGTGATGTCGTGTACTGGCTCCGCCTTTTTCCCGAGGGTGGGGGAGAACCGTATATAAGTGCAGTAGTC
GCCGTGAACGTTCTTTTTCGCAACGGGTTTGCCGCCAGAACACAGGTAAGTGCCGTGTGTGGTTCCCGCG
GGCCTGGCCTCTTTACGGGTTATGGCCCTTGCGTGCCTTGAATTACTTCCACCTGGCTGCAGTACGTGAT
TCTTGATCCCGAGCTTCGGGTTGGAAGTGGGTGGGAGAGTTCGAGGCCTTGCGCTTAAGGAGCCCCTTCG
CCTCGTGCTTGAGTTGAGGCCTGGCCTGGGCGCTGGGGCCGCCGCGTGCGAATCTGGTGGCACCTTCGCG
CCTGTCTCGCTGCTTTCGATAAGTCTCTAGCCATTTAAAATTTTTGATGACCTGCTGCGACGCTTTTTTT
CTGGCAAGATAGTCTTGTAAATGCGGGCCAAGATCTGCACACTGGTATTTCGGTTTTTGGGGCCGCGGGC
GGCGACGGGGCCCGTGCGTCCCAGCGCACATGTTCGGCGAGGCGGGGCCTGCGAGCGCGGCCACCGAGAA
TCGGACGGGGGTAGTCTCAAGCTGGCCGGCCTGCTCTGGTGCCTGGCCTCGCGCCGCCGTGTATCGCCCC
GCCCTGGGCGGCAAGGCTGGCCCGGTCGGCACCAGTTGCGTGAGCGGAAAGATGGCCGCTTCCCGGCCCT
GCTGCAGGGAGCTCAAAATGAAGGACGCGGCGCTCGGGAGAGCGGGCGGGTGAGTCACCCACACAAAGGA
AAAGGGCCTTTCCGTCCTCAGCCGTCGCTTCATGTGACTCCACGGAGTACCGGGCGCCGTCCAGGCACCT
CGATTAGTTCTCGAGCTTTTGGAGTACGTCGTCTTTAGGTTGGGGGGAGGGGTTTTATGCGATGGAGTTT
CCCCACACTGAGTGGGTGGAGACTGAAGTTAGGCCAGCTTGGCACTTGATGTAATTCTCCTTGGAATTTG
CCCTTTTTGAGTTTGGATCTTGGTTCATTCTCAAGCCTCAGACAGTGGTTCAAAGTTTTTTTCTTCCATT
TCAGGTGTCGTGATGTACAATGGCCAAGTTGACCAGTGCCGTTCCGGTGCTCACCGCGCGCGACGTCGCC
GGAGCGGTCGAGTTCTGGACCGACCGGCTCGGGTTCTCCCGGGACTTCGTGGAGGACGACTTCGCCGGTG
TGGTCCGGGACGACGTGACCCTGTTCATCAGCGCGGTCCAGGACCAGGTGGTGCCGGACAACACCCTGGC
CTGGGTGTGGGTGCGCGGCCTGGACGAGCTGTACGCCGAGTGGTCGGAGGTCGTGTCCACGAACTTCCGG
GACGCCTCCGGGCCGGCCATGACCGAGATCGGCGAGCAGCCGTGGGGGCGGGAGTTCGCCCTGCGCGACC
CGGCCGGCAACTGCGTGCACTTCGTGGCCGAGGAGCAGGACTGAGAATTCGATATCAAGCTTATCGGTAA
TCAACCTCTGGATTACAAAATTTGTGAAAGATTGACTGGTATTCTTAACTATGTTGCTCCTTTTACGCTA
TGTGGATACGCTGCTTTAATGCCTTTGTATCATGCTATTGCTTCCCGTATGGCTTTCATTTTCTCCTCCT
TGTATAAATCCTGGTTGCTGTCTCTTTATGAGGAGTTGTGGCCCGTTGTCAGGCAACGTGGCGTGGTGTG
CACTGTGTTTGCTGACGCAACCCCCACTGGTTGGGGCATTGCCACCACCTGTCAGCTCCTTTCCGGGACT
TTCGCTTTCCCCCTCCCTATTGCCACGGCGGAACTCATCGCCGCCTGCCTTGCCCGCTGCTGGACAGGGG
CTCGGCTGTTGGGCACTGACAATTCCGTGGTGTTGTCGGGGAAATCATCGTCCTTTCCTTGGCTGCTCGC
CTGTGTTGCCACCTGGATTCTGCGCGGGACGTCCTTCTGCTACGTCCCTTCGGCCCTCAATCCAGCGGAC
CTTCCTTCCCGCGGCCTGCTGCCGGCTCTGCGGCCTCTTCCGCGTCTTCGCCTTCGCCCTCAGACGAGTC
GGATCTCCCTTTGGGCCGCCTCCCCGCATCGATACCGTCGACCTCGAGACCTAGAAAAACATGGAGCAAT
CACAAGTAGCAATACAGCAGCTACCAATGCTGATTGTGCCTGGCTAGAAGCACAAGAGGAGGAGGAGGTG
GGTTTTCCAGTCACACCTCAGGTACCTTTAAGACCAATGACTTACAAGGCAGCTGTAGATCTTAGCCACT
TTTTAAAAGAAAAGGGGGGACTGGAAGGGCTAATTCACTCCCAACGAAGACAAGATATCCTTGATCTGTG
GATCTACCACACACAAGGCTACTTCCCTGATTGGCAGAACTACACACCAGGGCCAGGGATCAGATATCCA
CTGACCTTTGGATGGTGCTACAAGCTAGTACCAGTTGAGCAAGAGAAGGTAGAAGAAGCCAATGAAGGAG
AGAACACCCGCTTGTTACACCCTGTGAGCCTGCATGGGATGGATGACCCGGAGAGAGAAGTATTAGAGTG
GAGGTTTGACAGCCGCCTAGCATTTCATCACATGGCCCGAGAGCTGCATCCGGACTGTACTGGGTCTCTC
TGGTTAGACCAGATCTGAGCCTGGGAGCTCTCTGGCTAACTAGGGAACCCACTGCTTAAGCCTCAATAAA
GCTTGCCTTGAGTGCTTCAAGTAGTGTGTGCCCGTCTGTTGTGTGACTCTGGTAACTAGAGATCCCTCAG
ACCCTTTTAGTCAGTGTGGAAAATCTCTAGCAGGGCCCGTTTAAACCCGCTGATCAGCCTCGACTGTGCC
TTCTAGTTGCCAGCCATCTGTTGTTTGCCCCTCCCCCGTGCCTTCCTTGACCCTGGAAGGTGCCACTCCC
ACTGTCCTTTCCTAATAAAATGAGGAAATTGCATCGCATTGTCTGAGTAGGTGTCATTCTATTCTGGGGG
GTGGGGTGGGGCAGGACAGCAAGGGGGAGGATTGGGAAGACAATAGCAGGCATGCTGGGGATGCGGTGGG
CTCTATGGCTTCTGAGGCGGAAAGAACCAGCTGGGGCTCTAGGGGGTATCCCC
[124 nt withheld, positions 9574-9697]
C
[91 nt withheld, positions 9699-9789]
A
[49 nt withheld, positions 9791-9839]
CCTTTGACGTTGGAGTCCACGTTCTTT
[37 nt withheld, positions 9867-9903]
ACCCTATCTCGGTCTATTCTTTTGATTTATAAGGGATTTTGCCGATTTCGGCCTATTGGTTAAAAAATGA
GCTGATTTAACAAAAATTTAACGCG
Features (pLannotate 1.2.2; 38 found; start..end, strand, type, name):
     18..347     +  promoter       SV40 promoter: SV40 enhancer and early promoter
    395..442     +  promoter       EM7 promoter: synthetic bacterial promoter&nbsp
    461..835     +  CDS            BleoR: antibiotic-binding protein; Sh ble from Streptoalloteichus hindustanus; confers resistance to bleomycin, phleomycin, and Zeocin™
    845..970     +  CDS            ble (fragment): BLE_KLEPN - Experimental evidence at protein level: Swiss-Prot protein existence level 1. Binding protein with a strong affinity to the bleomycin family of antibiotics. Binds to CL990; an antimitotic-antibiotic compound. From Klebsiella pneumoniae.
    965..1086    +  polyA_signal   SV40 poly(A) signal: SV40 polyadenylation signal
   1159..1175    -  protein_bind   lac operator: The lac repressor binds to the lac operator to inhibit transcription in E. coli. This inhibition can be relieved by adding lactose or isopropyl-β-D-thiogalactopyranoside (IPTG). lac repressor encoded by lacI
   1183..1213    -  promoter       lac promoter: promoter for the E. coli lac operon
   1228..1249    -  protein_bind   CAP binding site: CAP binding activates transcription in the presence of cAMP. E. coli catabolite activator protein
   1262..1354    -  CDS            lacI (fragment): lac repressor; lacI; The lac repressor binds to the lac operator to inhibit transcription in E. coli. This inhibition can be relieved by adding lactose or isopropyl-β-D-thiogalactopyranoside (IPTG).
   1537..2125    -  rep_origin     ori: high-copy-number ColE1/pMB1/pBR322/pUC origin of replication
   2296..3156    -  CDS            AmpR: β-lactamase; bla; confers resistance to ampicillin, carbenicillin, and related antibiotics
   3157..3261    -  promoter       AmpR promoter: bla
   3320..3372    -  misc_feature   bom (fragment): basis of mobility region from pBR322
   3527..3906    +  enhancer       CMV enhancer: human cytomegalovirus immediate early enhancer
   3907..4106    +  promoter       CMV promoter: human cytomegalovirus (CMV) immediate early promoter
   4124..4304    +  LTR            5' LTR (truncated): truncated 5' long terminal repeat (LTR) from HIV-1
   4351..4476    +  misc_feature   HIV-1 Ψ: packaging signal of human immunodeficiency virus type 1
   4460..4823    +  CDS            HIV-1 gag (fragment): gag protein from human immunodeficiency virus 1; gag
   4969..5202    +  misc_feature   RRE: The Rev response element (RRE) of HIV-1 allows for Rev-dependent mRNA export from the nucleus to the cytoplasm.
   5579..5679    +  CDS            Rev (fragment): human immunodeficiency virus 1 (HIV-1) Rev protein; rev; enhances nuclear export of unspliced and incompletely spliced viral mRNAs
   5729..5846    +  misc_feature   cPPT/CTS: central polypurine tract and central termination sequence of HIV-1
   5896..6136    +  promoter       U6 promoter: RNA polymerase III promoter for human U6 snRNA
   6183..6201    +  misc_RNA       MS2 stem loop: stem loop that binds the bacteriophage MS2 coat protein
   6212..6248    +  misc_RNA       gRNA scaffold (fragment): guide RNA scaffold for the Streptococcus pyogenes CRISPR/Cas9 system
   6253..6271    +  misc_RNA       MS2 stem loop: stem loop that binds the bacteriophage MS2 coat protein
   6282..6301    +  misc_RNA       gRNA scaffold (fragment): guide RNA scaffold for the Streptococcus pyogenes CRISPR/Cas9 system
   6322..6388    +  CDS            small t antigen (fragment): SV40 (simian virus 40) small t antigen
   6414..6625    +  promoter       EF-1α core promoter: core promoter for human elongation factor EF-1α
   6626..6735    +  intron         EF-1α intron A (fragment): intron upstream of the start codon of human EF-1α
   7361..7564    +  intron         EF-1α intron A: truncated intron upstream of the start codon of human EF-1α
   7580..7954    +  CDS            BleoR: antibiotic-binding protein; Sh ble from Streptoalloteichus hindustanus; confers resistance to bleomycin, phleomycin, and Zeocin™
   7955..7976    +  misc_feature   MCS (fragment): pBluescript multiple cloning site
   7979..8567    +  misc_feature   WPRE: woodchuck hepatitis virus posttranscriptional regulatory element
   8504..9085    +  CDS            nef (fragment): NEF_HV1H2 - Experimental evidence at protein level: Swiss-Prot protein existence level 1. Extracellular Nef protein targets CD4(+) T-lymphocytes for apoptosis by interacting with CXCR4 surface receptors. From Human immunodeficiency virus type 1 group M subtype B (isolate HXB2) (HIV-1).
   9092..9272    +  LTR            5' LTR (truncated): truncated 5' long terminal repeat (LTR) from HIV-1
   9304..9528    +  polyA_signal   bGH poly(A) signal: bovine growth hormone polyadenylation signal
   9532..9553    +  promoter       SV40 promoter (fragment): SV40 enhancer and early promoter
   9574..4       +  rep_origin     f1 ori (across the origin) (sequence partly withheld): f1 bacteriophage origin of replication; arrow indicates direction of (+) strand synthesis
