[The description below was written by a language model from this plasmid's Addgene catalogue record and pLannotate feature annotations shown in this document.]
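Description:
lenti-sgRNA(MS2)_zeo_hCYP3A4_enhancer_guide1 is a roughly 10 kb lentiviral transfer plasmid, catalogued as a mammalian expression vector, that delivers a single guide RNA directed at the proximal enhancer of the human CYP3A4 gene. It is built on the lenti-sgRNA(MS2)_zeo backbone. In bacteria it is maintained through a high-copy ColE1/pUC-type origin with ampicillin selection (AmpR), and an f1 origin is also present. The viral portion has the layout of a Tat-independent HIV-1 vector. A CMV enhancer/promoter drives a truncated 5' LTR, followed by the Ψ packaging signal with a gag fragment, the RRE for Rev-dependent export, and the cPPT/CTS. After the payload come a WPRE, a truncated 3' LTR and a bGH polyadenylation signal.

Within the provirus, a human U6 RNA polymerase III promoter transcribes the guide, which was cloned into BsmBI sites that were destroyed in the process. The S. pyogenes Cas9 scaffold is modified with two MS2 stem loops. These hairpins bind the bacteriophage MS2 coat protein, so that MS2-fused activator domains are brought to the target together with dCas9, which is the principle of the synergistic activation mediator (SAM) system. Those protein components are not encoded here and must be supplied separately. Downstream, an EF-1α promoter with intron sequence expresses BleoR (Sh ble), allowing Zeocin selection of transduced cells. A second BleoR cassette lies in the plasmid backbone outside the LTRs, under SV40 and EM7 promoters. The stated purpose is to recruit the SAM complex to the CYP3A4 proximal enhancer for transcriptional activation, and the associated publication concerns maturation of hepatocytes derived from human pluripotent stem cells.
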