Addgene plasmid #176839: lenti-sgRNA(MS2)_zeo_hCYP3A4_enhancer_guide1
Purpose: To recruit SAM complex to human CYP3A4 proximal enhancer.
Depositing lab: Rudolf Jaenisch. Publication: The nuclear receptor THRB facilitates differentiation of human PSCs into more mature hepatocytes. Ma H, de Zwaan E, Guo YE, Cejas P, Thiru P, van de Bunt M, Jeppesen JF, Syamala S, Dall'Agnese A, Abraham BJ, Fu D, Garrett-Engele C, Lee TI, Long HW, Griffith LG, Young RA, Jaenisch R. Cell Stem Cell. 2022 Apr 13. pii: S1934-5909(22)00150-3. doi: 10.1016/j.stem.2022.03.015. PubMed 35452598.
Backbone
  Vector backbone: lenti-sgRNA(MS2)_zeo
  Vector type: Mammalian Expression
Growth in bacteria
  Bacterial resistance: Ampicillin, 100 μg/mL
  Growth temperature: 30°C
  Growth strain: NEB Stable
  Copy number: High Copy
Gene/Insert
  Gene/Insert name: Human CYP3A4 proximal enhancer sgRNA for activation
  gRNA/shRNA sequence: GATTCACCTGGGGTCAACAC
  Species: H. sapiens (human)
  Promoter: U6
  Cloning method: Restriction Enzyme; 5′ cloning site BsmbI (destroyed during cloning); 3′ cloning site BsmbI (destroyed during cloning)
  Sequencing primers: 5′ gagggcctatttcccatgattcc
Terms and licenses: Academic/Nonprofit Terms; Industry Terms: Not Available to Industry
Depositor comments: Please visit https://www.biorxiv.org/content/10.1101/2022.03.24.485641v1 for bioRxiv preprint.
How to cite: lenti-sgRNA(MS2)_zeo_hCYP3A4_enhancer_guide1 was a gift from Rudolf Jaenisch (Addgene plasmid # 176839 ; http://n2t.net/addgene:176839 ; RRID:Addgene_176839)
