>Addgene plasmid #176839 | lenti-sgRNA(MS2)_zeo_hCYP3A4_enhancer_guide1 | depositor partial sequence | sequence record 342755 | sgRNA for human CYP3A4 proximal enhancer
GATTCACCTGGGGTCAACAC
